Addgene plasmid #147598: pAc5.1B-EGFP-Dm4E-T_1-58-L36AL39A_T
Purpose: Insect Expression of Dm4E-T_1-58-L36AL39A
Depositing lab: Elisa Izaurralde. Depositing organization: Max Planck Institute for Developmental Biology. Publication: 4E-BPs require non-canonical 4E-binding motifs and a lateral surface of eIF4E to repress translation. Igreja C, Peter D, Weiler C, Izaurralde E. Nat Commun. 2014 Sep 2;5:4790. doi: 10.1038/ncomms5790. PubMed 25179781.
Backbone
  Vector backbone: Unknown
  Vector type: Insect Expression
Growth in bacteria
  Bacterial resistance: Ampicillin, 100 μg/mL
  Growth temperature: 37°C
  Growth strain: DH5alpha
  Copy number: Low Copy
Gene/Insert
  Gene/Insert name: Dm4E-T_1-58-L36AL39A
  Species: D. melanogaster (fly)
  Entrez Gene: 4E-T (a.k.a. Dmel_CG32016, CG11097, CG11232, CG32016, Dm4E-T, Dmel\CG32016)
  Cloning method: Unknown
Terms and licenses: Academic/Nonprofit Terms; Industry Terms: Not Available to Industry
Depositor comments: ORF extracted from CG32016 isoform C. NCBI:NM_166798.1 Plasmids from this collection were made available to the research community and donated after the lab closed. Please note that the sequence provided by the depositing laboratory may be theoretical/predicted or based on Sanger sequencing results. There may be discrepancies between sequencing results obtained by Addgene and the depositor sequence. If an Addgene verified sequence is not available, please contact before placing your order to request that our lab fully sequence the plasmid.
How to cite: pAc5.1B-EGFP-Dm4E-T_1-58-L36AL39A_T was a gift from Elisa Izaurralde (Addgene plasmid # 147598 ; http://n2t.net/addgene:147598 ; RRID:Addgene_147598)
