[The description below was written by a language model from this plasmid's Addgene catalogue record and pLannotate feature annotations shown in this document.]
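Description:
pAc5.1B-EGFP-Dm4E-T_1-58-L36AL39A_T is a 6,248 nt insect expression plasmid for producing a GFP-tagged N-terminal fragment of Drosophila melanogaster 4E-T in fly cells. The catalogue lists the backbone as unknown, although the name and annotated parts point to a pAc5.1B-type vector. In bacteria it is maintained through a ColE1/pUC-type origin and selected with ampicillin via the β-lactamase gene and its own promoter. The origin is annotated as a high-copy type, whereas the catalogue entry records the plasmid as low copy. Short fragments annotated as tetracycline resistance and SV40 large T antigen appear to be non-functional backbone remnants, and no selection marker for insect cells is annotated.

Expression is driven by the constitutive Drosophila actin 5C promoter. Downstream lies the EGFP coding sequence, followed by a 174 nt 4E-T segment corresponding to residues 1–58, taken from isoform C of CG32016, so EGFP is placed as an N-terminal fusion partner. The name indicates two leucine-to-alanine substitutions, at positions 36 and 39. A V5 epitope sequence sits after the insert, but the record does not show whether it is in frame or whether a stop codon precedes it. An SV40 polyadenylation signal follows the cassette, although it is annotated on the opposite strand.

4E-T is an eIF4E-binding protein associated with translational control and P-bodies, and the linked study examines how 4E-binding proteins use canonical and non-canonical motifs to engage eIF4E and repress translation. This mutant fragment is therefore presumably a binding-deficient variant to compare with the wild-type fragment in interaction or localisation assays, though the record does not state the mutations' effect.
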