Features (pLannotate 1.2.2; 10 found; start..end, strand, type, name):
     56..2568    +  promoter       Ac5 promoter: Drosophila melanogaster actin 5C promoter
   2588..3304    +  CDS            EGFP: EGFP is a basic (constitutively fluorescent) green fluorescent protein published in 1996, derived from Aequorea victoria. It is reported to be a rapidly-maturing weak dimer with moderate acid sensitivity.
   3320..3493    +  CDS            4E-T (fragment): 4ET_DROME - Experimental evidence at protein level: Swiss-Prot protein existence level 1. eIF4E1-binding protein that regulates translation and stability of mRNAs in processing bodies (P-bodies) (By similarity). Probably plays a role in P-bodies to coordinate the storage of translationally inactive mRNAs in the cytoplasm and prevent their degradation (By similarity). Acts as a binding platform for multiple RNA-binding proteins. Required for the formation of P-bodies (By similarity). From Drosophila melanogaster (Fruit fly).
   3533..3574    +  CDS            V5 tag: epitope tag from simian virus 5
   3674..3808    -  polyA_signal   SV40 poly(A) signal: SV40 polyadenylation signal
   3831..3915    -  CDS            large T antigen (fragment): large T antigen from SV40 (simian virus 40)
   3916..4386    +  CDS            TcR (fragment): tetracycline efflux protein; tet; confers resistance to tetracycline
   4430..5018    -  rep_origin     ori: high-copy-number ColE1/pMB1/pBR322/pUC origin of replication
   5189..6049    -  CDS            AmpR: β-lactamase; bla; confers resistance to ampicillin, carbenicillin, and related antibiotics
   6050..6154    -  promoter       AmpR promoter: bla
>Addgene plasmid #147598 | pAc5.1B-EGFP-Dm4E-T_1-58-L36AL39A_T | depositor full sequence | sequence record 290045 | Full Sequence
CTTCAAGGAATTAATTCTATATTCTAAAAACACAAATGATACTTCTAAAAAAAATCATGAATGGCATCAA
CTCTGAATCAAATCTTTGCAGATGCACCTACTTCTCATTTCCACTGTCACATCATTTTTCCAGATCTCGC
TGCCTGTTATGTGGCCCACAAACCAAGACACGTTTTATGGCCATTAAAGCTGGCTGATCGTCGCCAAACA
CCAAATACATATCAATATGTACATTCGAGAAAGAAGCGATCAAAGAAGCGTCTTCGGGCGAGTAGGAGAA
TGCGGAGGAGAAGGAGAACGAGCTGATCTAGTATCTCTCCACAATCCAATGCCAACTGACCAACTGGCCA
TATTCGGAGCAATTTGAAGCCAATTTCCATCGCCTGGCGATCGCTCCATTCTTGGCTATATGTTTTTCAC
CGTTCCCGGGGCCATTTTCAAAGACTCGTCGGTAAGATAAGATTGTGTCACTCGCTGTCTCTCTTCATTT
GTCGAAGAATGCTGAGGAATTTCGCGATGACGTCGGCGAGTATTTTGAAGAATGAGAATAATTTGTATTT
ATACGAAAATCAGTTAGTGGAATTTTCTACAAAAACATGTTATCTATAGATAATTTTGTTGCAAAATATG
TTGACTATGACAAAGATTGTATGTATATACCTTTAATGTATTCTCATTTTCTTATGTATTTATAATGGCA
ATGATGATACTGATGATATTTTAAGATGATGCCAGACCACAGGCTGATTTCTGCGTCTTTTGCCGAACGC
AGTGCATGTGCGGTTGTTGTTTTTTGGAATAGTTTCAATTTTCGGACTGTCCGCTTTGATTTCAGTTTCT
TGGCTTATTCAAAAAGCAAAGTAAAGCCAAAAAAGCGAGATGGCAATACCAAATGCGGCAAAACGGTAGT
GGAAGGAAAGGGGTGCGGGGCAGCGGAAGGAAGGGTGGGGCGGGGCGTGGCGGGGTCTGTGGCTGGGCGC
GACGTCACCGACGTTGGAGCCACTCCTTTGACCATGTGTGCGTGTGTGTATTATTCGTGTCTCGCCACTC
GCCGGTTGTTTTTTTCTTTTTATCTCGCTCTCTCTAGCGCCATCTCGTACGCATGCTCAACGCACCGCAT
GTTGCCGTGTCCTTTATGCGTCATTTTGGCTCGAAATAGGCAATTATTTAAACAAAGATTAGTCAACGAA
AACGCTAAAATAAATAAGTCTACAATATGGTTACTTATTGCCATGTGTGTGCAGCCAACGATAGCAACAA
AAGCAACAACACAGTGGCTTTCCCTCTTTCACTTTTTGTTTGCAAGCGCGTGCGAGCAAGACGGCACGAC
CGGCAAACGCAATTACGCTGACAAAGAGCAGACGAAGTTTTGGCCGAAAAACATCAAGGCGCCTGATACG
AATGCATTTGCAATAACAATTGCGATATTTAATATTGTTTATGAAGCTGTTTGACTTCAAAACACACAAA
AAAAAAAATAAAACAAATTATTTGAAAGAGAATTAGGAATCGGACAGCTTATCGTTACGGGCTAACAGCA
CACCGAGACGAAATAGCTTACCTGACGTCACAGCCTCTGGAAGAACTGCCGCCAAGCAGAGAGAGAGAGA
AAAAGAGGGAGAGCAGCTTAGACCGCATGTGCTTGTGTGTGAGGCGTCTCTCTCTTCGTCTCCTGTTTGC
GCAAACGCATAGACTGCACTGAGAAAATCGATTACCTATTTTTTATGAATGAATATTTGCACTATTACTA
TTCAAAACTATTAAGATAGCAATCACATTCAATAGCCAAATACTATACCACCTGAGCGATGCAACGAAAT
GATCAATTTGAGCAAAAATGCTGCATATTTAGGACGGCATCATTATAGAAATGCTTCTTGCTGTGTACTT
TTCTCTCGTCTGGCAGCTGTTTCGCCGTTATTGTTAAAACCGGCTTAAGTTAGGTGTGTTTTCTACGACT
AGTGATGCCCCTACTAGAAGATGTGTGTTGCACAAATGTCCCTGAATAACCAATTTGAAGTGCAGATAGC
AGTAAACGTAAGCTAATATGAATATTATTTAACTGTAATGTTTTAATATCGCTGGACATTACTAATAAAC
CCACTATAAACACATGTACATATGTATGTTTTGGCATACAATGAGTAGTTGGGGAAAAAATGTGTAAAAG
CACCGTGACCATCACAGCATAAAGATAACCAGCTGAAGTATCGAATATGAGTAACCCCCAAATTGAATCA
CATGCCGCAACTGATAGGACCCATGGAAGTACACTCTTCATGGCGATATACAAGACACACACAAGCACGA
ACACCCAGTTGCGGAGGAAATTCTCCGTAAATGAAAACCCAATCGGCGAACAATTCATACCCATATATGG
TAAAAGTTTTGAACGCGACTTGAGAGCGGAGAGCATTGCGGCTGATAAGGTTTTAGCGCTAAGCGGGCTT
TATAAAACGGGCTGCGGGACCAGTTTTCATATCACTACCGTTTGAGTTCTTGTGCTGTGTGGATACTCCT
CCCGACACAAAGCCGCTCCATCAGCCAGCAGTCGTCTAATCCAGAGACCCCGGATCGGGGTACCAACATG
GTGAGCAAGGGCGAGGAGCTGTTCACCGGGGTGGTGCCCATCCTGGTCGAGCTGGACGGCGACGTAAACG
GCCACAAGTTCAGCGTGTCCGGCGAGGGCGAGGGCGATGCCACCTACGGCAAGCTGACCCTGAAGTTCAT
CTGCACCACCGGCAAGCTGCCCGTGCCCTGGCCCACCCTCGTGACCACCCTGACCTACGGCGTGCAGTGC
TTCAGCCGCTACCCCGACCACATGAAGCAGCACGACTTCTTCAAGTCCGCCATGCCCGAAGGCTACGTCC
AGGAGCGCACCATCTTCTTCAAGGACGACGGCAACTACAAGACCCGCGCCGAGGTGAAGTTCGAGGGCGA
CACCCTGGTGAACCGCATCGAGCTGAAGGGCATCGACTTCAAGGAGGACGGCAACATCCTGGGGCACAAG
CTGGAGTACAACTACAACAGCCACAACGTCTATATCATGGCCGACAAGCAGAAGAACGGCATCAAGGTGA
ACTTCAAGATCCGCCACAACATCGAGGACGGCAGCGTGCAGCTCGCCGACCACTACCAGCAGAACACCCC
CATCGGCGACGGCCCCGTGCTGCTGCCCGACAACCACTACCTGAGCACCCAGTCCGCCCTGAGCAAAGAC
CCCAACGAGAAGCGCGATCACATGGTCCTGCTGGAGTTCGTGACCGCCGCCGGGATCACTCTCGGCATGG
ACGAGCTGTACAAGCCAAGCTTGAATTCTATGGATACATCAAAGATTAGTGCCAGGTACTCGAAAGTAGA
CCTGTTAGCTCTAAGATATGAAGGTAAAAGTCGACAGCGCCCGCAATGTTCAACACGACTTGAAGCGCAG
ACGGCGGGTTTTTGGAAAATTAATCTGAACACAGCTGCGTTAACCGTGTCCAGCGCCTATTCTTAAGGCG
GCCGCTCGAGTCTAGAGGGCCCGCGGTTCGAAGGTAAGCCTATCCCTAACCCTCTCCTCGGTCTCGATTC
TACGCGTACCGGTCATCATCACCATCACCATTGAGTTTAAACCCGCTGATCAGCCTCGACTGTGCCTTCT
AAGGCCTGAGCTCGCTGATCAGCCTCGATCGAGGATCCAGACATGATAAGATACATTGATGAGTTTGGAC
AAACCACAACTAGAATGCAGTGAAAAAAATGCTTTATTTGTGAAATTTGTGATGCTATTGCTTTATTTGT
AACCATTATAAGCTGCAATAAACAAGTTAACAACAACAATTGCATTCATTTTATGTTTCAGGTTCAGGGG
GAGGTGTGGGAGGTTTTTTAAAGCAAGTAAAACCTCTACAAATGTGGTATGGCTGATTATGATCAGTCGA
CCGATGCCCTTGAGAGCCTTCAACCCAGTCAGCTCCTTCCGGTGGGCGCGGGGCATGACTATCGTCGCCG
CACTTATGACTGTCTTCTTTATCATGCAACTCGTAGGACAGGTGCCGGCAGCGCTCTGGGTCATTTTCGG
CGAGGACCGCTTTCGCTGGAGCGCGACGATGATCGGCCTGTCGCTTGCGGTATTCGGAATCTTGCACGCC
CTCGCTCAAGCCTTCGTCACTGGTCCCGCCACCAAACGTTTCGGCGAGAAGCAGGCCATTATCGCCGGCA
TGGCGGCCGACGCGCTGGGCTACGTCTTGCTGGCGTTCGCGACGCGAGGCTGGATGGCCTTCCCCATTAT
GATTCTTCTCGCTTCCGGCGGCATCGGGATGCCCGCGTTGCAGGCCATGCTGTCCAGGCAGGTAGATGAC
GACCATCAGGGACAGCTTCAAGGATCGCTCGCGGCTCTTACCAGCCAGCAAAAGGCCAGGAACCGTAAAA
AGGCCGCGTTGCTGGCGTTTTTCCATAGGCTCCGCCCCCCTGACGAGCATCACAAAAATCGACGCTCAAG
TCAGAGGTGGCGAAACCCGACAGGACTATAAAGATACCAGGCGTTTCCCCCTGGAAGCTCCCTCGTGCGC
TCTCCTGTTCCGACCCTGCCGCTTACCGGATACCTGTCCGCCTTTCTCCCTTCGGGAAGCGTGGCGCTTT
CTCAATGCTCACGCTGTAGGTATCTCAGTTCGGTGTAGGTCGTTCGCTCCAAGCTGGGCTGTGTGCACGA
ACCCCCCGTTCAGCCCGACCGCTGCGCCTTATCCGGTAACTATCGTCTTGAGTCCAACCCGGTAAGACAC
GACTTATCGCCACTGGCAGCAGCCACTGGTAACAGGATTAGCAGAGCGAGGTATGTAGGCGGTGCTACAG
AGTTCTTGAAGTGGTGGCCTAACTACGGCTACACTAGAAGGACAGTATTTGGTATCTGCGCTCTGCTGAA
GCCAGTTACCTTCGGAAAAAGAGTTGGTAGCTCTTGATCCGGCAAACAAACCACCGCTGGTAGCGGTGGT
TTTTTTGTTTGCAAGCAGCAGATTACGCGCAGAAAAAAAGGATCTCAAGAAGATCCTTTGATCTTTTCTA
CGGGGTCTGACGCTCAGTGGAACGAAAACTCACGTTAAGGGATTTTGGTCATGAGATTATCAAAAAGGAT
CTTCACCTAGATCCTTTTAAATTAAAAATGAAGTTTTAAATCAATCTAAAGTATATATGAGTAAACTTGG
TCTGACAGTTACCAATGCTTAATCAGTGAGGCACCTATCTCAGCGATCTGTCTATTTCGTTCATCCATAG
TTGCCTGACTCCCCGTCGTGTAGATAACTACGATACGGGAGGGCTTACCATCTGGCCCCAGTGCTGCAAT
GATACCGCGAGACCCACGCTCACCGGCTCCAGATTTATCAGCAATAAACCAGCCAGCCGGAAGGGCCGAG
CGCAGAAGTGGTCCTGCAACTTTATCCGCCTCCATCCAGTCTATTAATTGTTGCCGGGAAGCTAGAGTAA
GTAGTTCGCCAGTTAATAGTTTGCGCAACGTTGTTGCCATTGCTGCAGGCATCGTGGTGTCACGCTCGTC
GTTTGGTATGGCTTCATTCAGCTCCGGTTCCCAACGATCAAGGCGAGTTACATGATCCCCCATGTTGTGC
AAAAAAGCGGTTAGCTCCTTCGGTCCTCCGATCGTTGTCAGAAGTAAGTTGGCCGCAGTGTTATCACTCA
TGGTTATGGCAGCACTGCATAATTCTCTTACTGTCATGCCATCCGTAAGATGCTTTTCTGTGACTGGTGA
GTACTCAACCAAGTCATTCTGAGAATAGTGTATGCGGCGACCGAGTTGCTCTTGCCCGGCGTCAACACGG
GATAATACCGCGCCACATAGCAGAACTTTAAAAGTGCTCATCATTGGAAAACGTTCTTCGGGGCGAAAAC
TCTCAAGGATCTTACCGCTGTTGAGATCCAGTTCGATGTAACCCACTCGTGCACCCAACTGATCTTCAGC
ATCTTTTACTTTCACCAGCGTTTCTGGGTGAGCAAAAACAGGAAGGCAAAATGCCGCAAAAAAGGGAATA
AGGGCGACACGGAAATGTTGAATACTCATACTCTTCCTTTTTCAATATTATTGAAGCATTTATCAGGGTT
ATTGTCTCATGAGCGGATACATATTTGAATGTATTTAGAAAAATAAACAAATAGGGGTTCCGCGCACATT
TCCCCGAAAAGTGCCACCTGACGTCTAAGAAACCATTATTATCATGACATTAACCTATAAAAATAGGCGT
ATCACGAGGCCCTTTCGT
